Addgene plasmid #57408: mEos2-Palladin-C-7
Purpose: Localization: Cytoskeleton, Excitation: 505 / 569, Emission: 516 / 581
Depositing lab: Michael Davidson. Depositing organization: Florida State University, Tallahassee.
Backbone
  Vector backbone: mEos2-C1
  Backbone size w/o insert (bp): 4750
  Vector type: Mammalian Expression
  Selectable markers: Neomycin (select with G418)
Growth in bacteria
  Bacterial resistance: Kanamycin, 50 μg/mL
  Growth temperature: 37°C
  Growth strain: DH5alpha
  Copy number: High Copy
Gene/Insert
  Gene/Insert name: Palladin (alt name: NM_001293774.1)
  Species: M. musculus (mouse)
  Promoter: CMV
  Tag / fusion protein: mEos2 (N terminal on backbone)
  Cloning method: Unknown
  Sequencing primers: 5′ CMV-F; 3′ SV40pA-R
Terms and licenses: Academic/Nonprofit Terms; Industry Terms
Depositor comments: . Excitation = 505 / 569; Emission = 516 / 581
How to cite: mEos2-Palladin-C-7 was a gift from Michael Davidson (Addgene plasmid # 57408 ; http://n2t.net/addgene:57408 ; RRID:Addgene_57408)
