[The description below was written by a language model from this plasmid's Addgene catalogue record and pLannotate feature annotations shown in this document.]
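Description:
mEos2-Palladin-C-7 is a mammalian expression plasmid built on the mEos2-C1 backbone, a C1-style fluorescent protein fusion vector. It encodes mouse palladin fused to the C-terminus of the photoconvertible fluorescent protein mEos2. Transcription is driven by the human cytomegalovirus immediate early enhancer and promoter, which span the numbering origin of the circular sequence, and is terminated by an SV40 polyadenylation signal downstream of the insert. The mEos2 coding sequence comes first, followed by a short remnant of the multiple cloning site that serves as a linker, and then the palladin sequence. The "C-7" in the name probably refers to this fusion orientation and linker length, though the record does not say so. The automated annotation matches only part of the insert, by homology to the rat palladin protein entry. The catalogue lists the insert as mouse, and the exact boundaries of the open reading frame are not defined by the feature table.

The plasmid is propagated in E. coli from a high-copy ColE1/pUC-type origin, and an f1 origin is also present. A single NeoR/KanR (Tn5 aminoglycoside phosphotransferase) gene provides both selections. A bacterial promoter drives it for kanamycin resistance in bacteria, and the SV40 early promoter drives it for G418 selection in mammalian cells, with an HSV TK polyadenylation signal. The short ble, bGH poly(A) and large T antigen hits appear to be backbone fragments rather than functional elements.

Palladin is an actin-associated scaffolding protein, so the construct serves as a cytoskeletal localization marker. mEos2 converts from a green state (excitation/emission 505/516 nm) to a red state (569/581 nm), a property generally used for tracking labelled protein populations and for photoactivation-based super-resolution imaging in live or fixed cells.
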