Features (pLannotate 1.2.2; 16 found; start..end, strand, type, name):
      1..204     +  promoter       CMV promoter: human cytomegalovirus (CMV) immediate early promoter
    249..926     +  CDS            mEos2: mEos2 is a photoconvertible green/yellow fluorescent protein published in 2009, derived from Lobophyllia hemprichii. It has moderate acid sensitivity.
    927..945     +  misc_feature   MCS (fragment): multiple cloning site
   1329..2762    +  CDS            Palld (fragment): PALLD_RAT - Experimental evidence at protein level: Swiss-Prot protein existence level 1. Cytoskeletal protein required for organization of normal actin cytoskeleton. Roles in establishing cell morphology, motility, cell adhesion and cell-extracellular matrix interactions in a variety of cell types. May function as a scaffolding molecule with the potential to influence both actin polymerization and the assembly of existing actin filaments into higher-order arrays. Binds to proteins that bind to either monomeric or filamentous actin. Localizes at sites where active actin remodeling takes place,
   2937..2973    +  misc_feature   MCS (fragment): multiple cloning site
   2990..3074    +  CDS            large T antigen (fragment): large T antigen from SV40 (simian virus 40)
   3097..3218    +  polyA_signal   SV40 poly(A) signal: SV40 polyadenylation signal
   3252..3680    -  rep_origin     f1 ori (sequence partly withheld): f1 bacteriophage origin of replication; arrow indicates direction of (+) strand synthesis
   3707..3811    +  promoter       AmpR promoter: bla
   3813..4170    +  promoter       SV40 promoter: SV40 enhancer and early promoter
   4205..4999    +  CDS            NeoR/KanR: aminoglycoside phosphotransferase from Tn5; aph(3')-II (or nptII); confers resistance to neomycin, kanamycin, and G418 (Geneticin®)
   5020..5172    +  CDS            ble (fragment): BLE_KLEPN - Experimental evidence at protein level: Swiss-Prot protein existence level 1. Binding protein with a strong affinity to the bleomycin family of antibiotics. Binds to CL990; an antimitotic-antibiotic compound. From Klebsiella pneumoniae.
   5231..5278    +  polyA_signal   HSV TK poly(A) signal: herpes simplex virus thymidine kinase polyadenylation signal (Cole and Stacy, 1985)
   5369..5385    -  polyA_signal   bGH poly(A) signal (fragment): bovine growth hormone polyadenylation signal
   5607..6195    +  rep_origin     ori: high-copy-number ColE1/pMB1/pBR322/pUC origin of replication
   6370..6673    +  enhancer       CMV enhancer: human cytomegalovirus immediate early enhancer
>Addgene plasmid #57408 | mEos2-Palladin-C-7 | addgene full sequence | sequence record 213179 | Addgene NGS Result
GTGATGCGGTTTTGGCAGTACATCAATGGGCGTGGATAGCGGTTTGACTCACGGGGATTTCCAAGTCTCC
ACCCCATTGACGTCAATGGGAGTTTGTTTTGGCACCAAAATCAACGGGACTTTCCAAAATGTCGTAACAA
CTCCGCCCCATTGACGCAAATGGGCGGTAGGCGTGTACGGTGGGAGGTCTATATAAGCAGAGCTGGTTTA
GTGAACCGTCAGATCCGCTAGCGCTACCGGTCGCCACCATGAGTGCGATTAAGCCAGACATGAAGATCAA
ACTCCGTATGGAAGGCAACGTAAACGGGCACCACTTTGTGATCGACGGAGATGGTACAGGCAAGCCTTTT
GAGGGAAAACAGAGTATGGATCTTGAAGTCAAAGAGGGCGGACCTCTGCCTTTTGCCTTTGATATCCTGA
CCACTGCATTCCATTACGGCAACAGGGTATTCGCCAAATATCCAGACAACATACAAGACTATTTTAAGCA
GTCGTTTCCTAAGGGGTATTCGTGGGAACGAAGCTTGACTTTCGAAGACGGGGGCATTTGCATTGCCAGA
AACGACATAACAATGGAAGGGGACACTTTCTATAATAAAGTTCGATTTTATGGTACCAACTTTCCCGCCA
ATGGTCCAGTTATGCAGAAGAAGACGCTGAAATGGGAGCCCTCCACTGAGAAAATGTATGTGCGTGATGG
AGTGCTGACGGGTGATATTCATATGGCTTTGTTGCTTGAAGGAAATGCCCATTACCGATGTGACTTCAGA
ACTACTTACAAAGCTAAGGAGAAGGGTGTCAAGTTACCAGGCTACCACTTTGTGGACCACTGCATTGAGA
TTTTAAGCCATGACAAAGATTACAACAAGGTTAAGCTGTATGAGCATGCTGTTGCTCATTCTGGATTGCC
TGACAATGCCAGACGATCCGGACTCAGATCTCGAGTGAGCGCTCTGGCCTCCCGCGCTACCGCCATGCAG
TCCTCCGGCTCCTTCAACTACGCGCGCCCTAAGCAGTTCATCGCGGCGCAGAACCTGGGTCCCGCATCGG
GGCTGCCCACGCCAACCTCCAGCCCCAGCTCCTCCAGCTTGCCGTCACCATTGTCCCCCACGCCCAGGCC
CTTCGGCCGCGCGCCCGGGCCGCCCTTCGTGGAACCCGAGGCCATGTGGGGCCCGTCCTCGCCCTCGCCG
CCACCGCCGCCACCTCCGGTCTTCAGCCCCTCTGCAGCCTACCCGGTGCCCGACGTGTTCCCACTGCCAC
CGCCGCCGCCACCGCTACCTAGCTCCACCTCACACTGCGCCTCGCCCGCCCGCTTCGGCCCCAGCCAGAC
GCCCGCAGCCTTCCTCAGCGCCCTGCTGCCCTCTCAGCCACCGCCTGTCGCTGTCAACGCCCTGGGGCTG
CCCAAGGGAGTCACCCCCGCGGGGTTCCCAAAGAAGTCCAGTAGAACTGCTAGAATTGCCTCTGATGAGG
AGATTCAAGGCACAAAGGATGCTGTCATCCAAGACCTGGAACGGAAGCTTCGCTTCAAGGAGGACCTTCT
GAACAATGGCCAACCGAGGCTAACCTATGAGGAAAGAATGGCTCGCCGCCTGCTTGGAGCCGACAGCGCA
AACGTCTTCAACATCCAGGAGCCAGAGGAAACGGCAGCCAATCAGGAGTACAAAGTCTCTAGCTGCGAGC
AGAGGCTGATTAGCGAGATTGAATACAGGCTGGAGCGCTCCCCTGTGGATGAGTCGGGAGACGAGGTGCA
GGATCCAGATGTGCCTGTGGAGAACGCAACAGCTCCCTTCTTTGAGATGAAGCTGAAACACTACAAGATC
TTTGAGGGGATGCCGGTGACTTTCACGTGTCGAGTGGCTGGGAATCCAAAGCCAAAGATCTATTGGTTTA
AAGATGGGAAGCAGATTTCTCCGAAGAGCGATCACTACACCATTCAGAGAGACCTTGATGGGACCTGCTC
TCTCCACACCACGGCCTCTACCCTAGACGACGATGGGAACTACACCATCATGGCTGCCAACCCTCAGGGT
CGCGTCAGTTGTACAGGAAGGCTAATGGTACAGGCTGTCAACCAAAGAGGCCGCAGTCCCCGCTCTCCCT
CAGGCCATCCTCATGCCAGAAGGCCTCGCTCTCGATCACGGGACAGTGGAGATGAAAACGAGCCCATTCA
GGAGCGATTCTTCAGACCTCACTTCCTGCAGGCTCCTGGAGACCTGACCGTTCAGGAAGGCAAGCTCTGC
AGGATGGACTGCAAGGTCAGTGGGTTACCAACCCCAGATCTCAGCTGGCAACTAGACGGAAAGCCCATAC
GCCCCGACAGTGCTCACAAGATGCTGGTCCGTGAGAATGGGGTCCACTCCCTCATTATAGAGCCAGTCAC
GTCCCGGGACGCCGGCATCTACACATGTATTGCCACCAACAGAGCAGGACAGAACTCGTTTAACCTGGAG
CTTGTGGTTGCTGCTAAGGAAGCACACAAGGCCCCTGTGTTTATGGAGAAGCTACAGAACACGGGGGTTG
CTGATGGATACCCAGTGCGGCTAGAATGCCGTGTCTCCGGAGTGCCGCCACCTCAGATATTTTGGAAGAA
AGAAAATGAATCGCTCACTCATAGCACTGAGCGAGTAAGCATGCACCAGGATAATCATGGCTACATCTGC
CTGCTCATCCAGGGAGCCACAAAGGAAGACGCTGGGTGGTACACTGTGTCTGCCAAGAACGAAGCAGGCA
TTGTGTCCTGCACTGCCCGGCTGGATGTCTACACCCAGTGGCACCAGCAGCCACAGACCACCAAGCCAAA
AAAAGTACGGCCCTCGGCCAGTCGCTACGCAGCACTTTCGGACCAGGGACTAGACATCAAAGCCGCTTTC
CAACCTGAAGCCAGCCCATCTCACCTGACTCTGAACAGCGGCTTGGTAGAAAGTGAAGACCTGTGAGAAT
TCTGCAGTCGACGGTACCGCGGGCCCGGGATCCACCGGATCTAGATAACTGATCATAATCAGCCATACCA
CATTTGTAGAGGTTTTACTTGCTTTAAAAAACCTCCCACACCTCCCCCTGAACCTGAAACATAAAATGAA
TGCAATTGTTGTTGTTAACTTGTTTATTGCAGCTTATAATGGTTACAAATAAAGCAATAGCATCACAAAT
TTCACAAATAAAGCATTTTTTTCACTGCATTCTAGTTGTGGTTTGTCCAAACTCATCAATGTATCTTAAC
GCGTAAATTGTAAGCGTTAATATTTTGTTAAAATTCGCGTTAAATTTTTGTTAAATCAGCTCATTTTTTA
ACCAATAGGCCGAAATCGGCAAAATCCCTTATAAATCAAAAGAATAGACCGAGATAGGGT
[37 nt withheld, positions 3351-3387]
AAAGAACGTGGACTCCAACGTCAAAGG
[49 nt withheld, positions 3415-3463]
T
[91 nt withheld, positions 3465-3555]
G
[124 nt withheld, positions 3557-3680]
CAGGTGGCACTTTTCGGGGAAATGTGCGCGGAACCCCTATTTGTTTATTTTTCTAAATACATTCAAATAT
GTATCCGCTCATGAGACAATAACCCTGATAAATGCTTCAATAATATTGAAAAAGGAAGAGTCCTGAGGCG
GAAAGAACCAGCTGTGGAATGTGTGTCAGTTAGGGTGTGGAAAGTCCCCAGGCTCCCCAGCAGGCAGAAG
TATGCAAAGCATGCATCTCAATTAGTCAGCAACCAGGTGTGGAAAGTCCCCAGGCTCCCCAGCAGGCAGA
AGTATGCAAAGCATGCATCTCAATTAGTCAGCAACCATAGTCCCGCCCCTAACTCCGCCCATCCCGCCCC
TAACTCCGCCCAGTTCCGCCCATTCTCCGCCCCATGGCTGACTAATTTTTTTTATTTATGCAGAGGCCGA
GGCCGCCTCGGCCTCTGAGCTATTCCAGAAGTAGTGAGGAGGCTTTTTTGGAGGCCTAGGCTTTTGCAAA
GATCGATCAAGAGACAGGATGAGGATCGTTTCGCATGATTGAACAAGATGGATTGCACGCAGGTTCTCCG
GCCGCTTGGGTGGAGAGGCTATTCGGCTATGACTGGGCACAACAGACAATCGGCTGCTCTGATGCCGCCG
TGTTCCGGCTGTCAGCGCAGGGGCGCCCGGTTCTTTTTGTCAAGACCGACCTGTCCGGTGCCCTGAATGA
ACTGCAAGACGAGGCAGCGCGGCTATCGTGGCTGGCCACGACGGGCGTTCCTTGCGCAGCTGTGCTCGAC
GTTGTCACTGAAGCGGGAAGGGACTGGCTGCTATTGGGCGAAGTGCCGGGGCAGGATCTCCTGTCATCTC
ACCTTGCTCCTGCCGAGAAAGTATCCATCATGGCTGATGCAATGCGGCGGCTGCATACGCTTGATCCGGC
TACCTGCCCATTCGACCACCAAGCGAAACATCGCATCGAGCGAGCACGTACTCGGATGGAAGCCGGTCTT
GTCGATCAGGATGATCTGGACGAAGAGCATCAGGGGCTCGCGCCAGCCGAACTGTTCGCCAGGCTCAAGG
CGAGCATGCCCGACGGCGAGGATCTCGTCGTGACCCATGGCGATGCCTGCTTGCCGAATATCATGGTGGA
AAATGGCCGCTTTTCTGGATTCATCGACTGTGGCCGGCTGGGTGTGGCGGACCGCTATCAGGACATAGCG
TTGGCTACCCGTGATATTGCTGAAGAGCTTGGCGGCGAATGGGCTGACCGCTTCCTCGTGCTTTACGGTA
TCGCCGCTCCCGATTCGCAGCGCATCGCCTTCTATCGCCTTCTTGACGAGTTCTTCTGAGCGGGACTCTG
GGGTTCGAAATGACCGACCAAGCGACGCCCAACCTGCCATCACGAGATTTCGATTCCACCGCCGCCTTCT
ATGAAAGGTTGGGCTTCGGAATCGTTTTCCGGGACGCCGGCTGGATGATCCTCCAGCGCGGGGATCTCAT
GCTGGAGTTCTTCGCCCACCCTAGGGGGAGGCTAACTGAAACACGGAAGGAGACAATACCGGAAGGAACC
CGCGCTATGACGGCAATAAAAAGACAGAATAAAACGCACGGTGTTGGGTCGTTTGTTCATAAACGCGGGG
TTCGGTCCCAGGGCTGGCACTCTGTCGATACCCCACCGAGACCCCATTGGGGCCAATACGCCCGCGTTTC
TTCCTTTTCCCCACCCCACCCCCCAAGTTCGGGTGAAGGCCCAGGGCTCGCAGCCAACGTCGGGGCGGCA
GGCCCTGCCATAGCCTCAGGTTACTCATATATACTTTAGATTGATTTAAAACTTCATTTTTAATTTAAAA
GGATCTAGGTGAAGATCCTTTTTGATAATCTCATGACCAAAATCCCTTAACGTGAGTTTTCGTTCCACTG
AGCGTCAGACCCCGTAGAAAAGATCAAAGGATCTTCTTGAGATCCTTTTTTTCTGCGCGTAATCTGCTGC
TTGCAAACAAAAAAACCACCGCTACCAGCGGTGGTTTGTTTGCCGGATCAAGAGCTACCAACTCTTTTTC
CGAAGGTAACTGGCTTCAGCAGAGCGCAGATACCAAATACTGTTCTTCTAGTGTAGCCGTAGTTAGGCCA
CCACTTCAAGAACTCTGTAGCACCGCCTACATACCTCGCTCTGCTAATCCTGTTACCAGTGGCTGCTGCC
AGTGGCGATAAGTCGTGTCTTACCGGGTTGGACTCAAGACGATAGTTACCGGATAAGGCGCAGCGGTCGG
GCTGAACGGGGGGTTCGTGCACACAGCCCAGCTTGGAGCGAACGACCTACACCGAACTGAGATACCTACA
GCGTGAGCTATGAGAAAGCGCCACGCTTCCCGAAGGGAGAAAGGCGGACAGGTATCCGGTAAGCGGCAGG
GTCGGAACAGGAGAGCGCACGAGGGAGCTTCCAGGGGGAAACGCCTGGTATCTTTATAGTCCTGTCGGGT
TTCGCCACCTCTGACTTGAGCGTCGATTTTTGTGATGCTCGTCAGGGGGGCGGAGCCTATGGAAAAACGC
CAGCAACGCGGCCTTTTTACGGTTCCTGGCCTTTTGCTGGCCTTTTGCTCACATGTTCTTTCCTGCGTTA
TCCCCTGATTCTGTGGATAACCGTATTACCGCCATGCATTAGTTATTAATAGTAATCAATTACGGGGTCA
TTAGTTCATAGCCCATATATGGAGTTCCGCGTTACATAACTTACGGTAAATGGCCCGCCTGGCTGACCGC
CCAACGACCCCCGCCCATTGACGTCAATAATGACGTATGTTCCCATAGTAACGCCAATAGGGACTTTCCA
TTGACGTCAATGGGTGGAGTATTTACGGTAAACTGCCCACTTGGCAGTACATCAAGTGTATCATATGCCA
AGTACGCCCCCTATTGACGTCAATGACGGTAAATGGCCCGCCTGGCATTATGCCCAGTACATGACCTTAT
GGGACTTTCCTACTTGGCAGTACATCTACGTATTAGTCATCGCTATTACCATG
