>Addgene plasmid #57408 | mEos2-Palladin-C-7 | depositor partial sequence | sequence record 88541 | insert sequence
ACGTCAGATCCGCTAGCGCTACCGGTCGCCACCATGAGTGCGATTAAGCCAGACATGAAGATCAAACTCC
GTATGGAAGGCAACGTAAACGGGCACCACTTTGTGATCGACGGAGATGGTACAGGCAAGCCTTTTGAGGG
AAAACAGAGTATGGATCTTGAAGTCAAAGAGGGCGGACCTCTGCCTTTTGCCTTTGATATCCTGACCACT
GCATTCCATTACGGCAACAGGGTATTCGCCAAATATCCAGACAACATACAAGACTATTTTAAGCAGTCGT
TTCCTAAGGGGTATTCGTGGGAACGAAGCTTGACTTTCGAAGACGGGGGCATTTGCATTGCCAGAAACGA
CATAACAATGGAAGGGGACACTTTCTATAATAAAGTTCGATTTTATGGTACCAACTTTCCCGCCAATGGT
CCAGTTATGCAGAAGAAGACGCTGAAATGGGAGCCCTCCACTGAGAAAATGTATGTGCGTGATGGAGTGC
TGACGGGTGATATTCATATGGCTTTGTTGCTTGAAGGAAATGCCCATTACCGATGTGACTTCAGAACTAC
TTACAAAGCTAAGGAGAAGGGTGTCAAGTTACCAGGCTACCACTTTGTGGACCACTGCATTGAGATTTTA
AGCCATGACAAAGATTACAACAAGGTTAAGCTGTATGAGCATGCTGTTGCTCATTCTGGATTGCCTGACA
ATGCCAGACGATCCGGACTCAGATCTCGAGTGAGCGCTCTGGCCTCCCGCGCTACCGCCATGCAGTCCTC
CGGCTCCTTCAACTACGCGCGCCCTAAGCAGTTCATCGCGGCGCAGAACCTGGGTCCCGCATCGGGGCTG
CCCACGCCAACCTCCAGCCCCAGCTCCTCCAGCTTGCCGTCACCATTGTCCCCCACGCCCAGGCCCTTCG
GCCGCGCGCCCGGGCCGCCCTTCGTGGAACCCGAGGCCATGTGGGGCCCGTCCTCGCCCTCGCCGCCACC
GCCGCCACCTCCGGTCTTCAGCCCCTCTGCAGCCTACCCGGTGCCCGACGTGTTCCCACTGCCACCGCCG
CCGCCACCGCTACCTAGCTCCACCTCACACTGCGCCTCGCCCGCCCGCTTCGGCCCCAGCCAGACGCCCG
CAGCCTTCCTCAGCGCCCTGCTGCCCTCTCAGCCACCGCCTGTCGCTGTCAACGCCCTGGGGCTGCCCAA
GGGAGTCACCCCCGCGGGGTTCCCAAAGAAGTCCAGTAGAACTGCTAGAATTGCCTCTGATGAGGAGATT
CAAGGCACAAAGGATGCTGTCATCCAAGACCTGGAACGGAAGCTTCGCTTCAAGGAGGACCTTCTGAACA
ATGGCCAACCGAGGCTAACCTATGAGGAAAGAATGGCTCGCCGCCTGCTTGGAGCCGACAGCGCAAACGT
CTTCAACATCCAGGAGCCAGAGGAAACGGCAGCCAATCAGGAGTACAAAGTCTCTAGCTGCGAGCAGAGG
CTGATTAGCGAGATTGAATACAGGCTGGAGCGCTCCCCTGTGGATGAGTCGGGAGACGAGGTGCAGGATC
CAGATGTGCCTGTGGAGAACGCAACAGCTCCCTTCTTTGAGATGAAGCTGAAACACTACAAGATCTTTGA
GGGGATGCCGGTGACTTTCACGTGTCGAGTGGCTGGGAATCCAAAGCCAAAGATCTATTGGTTTAAAGAT
GGGAAGCAGATTTCTCCGAAGAGCGATCACTACACCATTCAGAGAGACCTTGATGGGACCTGCTCTCTCC
ACACCACGGCCTCTACCCTAGACGACGATGGGAACTACACCATCATGGCTGCCAACCCTCAGGGTCGCGT
CAGTTGTACAGGAAGGCTAATGGTACAGGCTGTCAACCAAAGAGGCCGCAGTCCCCGCTCTCCCTCAGGC
CATCCTCATGCCAGAAGGCCTCGCTCTCGATCACGGGACAGTGGAGATGAAAACGAGCCCATTCAGGAGC
GATTCTTCAGACCTCACTTCCTGCAGGCTCCTGGAGACCTGACCGTTCAGGAAGGCAAGCTCTGCAGGAT
GGACTGCAAGGTCAGTGGGTTACCAACCCCAGATCTCAGCTGGCAACTAGACGGAAAGCCCATACGCCCC
GACAGTGCTCACAAGATGCTGGTCCGTGAGAATGGGGTCCACTCCCTCATTATAGAGCCAGTCACGTCCC
GGGACGCCGGCATCTACACATGTATTGCCACCAACAGAGCAGGACAGAACTCGTTTAACCTGGAGCTTGT
GGTTGCTGCTAAGGAAGCACACAAGGCCCCTGTGTTTATGGAGAAGCTACAGAACACGGGGGTTGCTGAT
GGATACCCAGTGCGGCTAGAATGCCGTGTCTCCGGAGTGCCGCCACCTCAGATATTTTGGAAGAAAGAAA
ATGAATCGCTCACTCATAGCACTGAGCGAGTAAGCATGCACCAGGATAATCATGGCTACATCTGCCTGCT
CATCCAGGGAGCCACAAAGGAAGACGCTGGGTGGTACACTGTGTCTGCCAAGAACGAAGCAGGCATTGTG
TCCTGCACTGCCCGGCTGGATGTCTACACCCAGTGGCACCAGCAGCCACAGACCACCAAGCCAAAAAAAG
TACGGCCCTCGGCCAGTCGCTACGCAGCACTTTCGGACCAGGGACTAGACATCAAAGCCGCTTTCCAACC
TGAAGCCAGCCCATCTCACCTGACTCTGAACAGCGGCTTGGTAGAAAGTGAAGACCTGTGAGAATTCTGC
AGTCGACGGTACCGCGGGCCCGGGATCCACCGGATCTAGATAACTGATCATAATCAGCCATACCACAT
